Addgene plasmid #244059: Vimentin_mCherry_ALFA
Purpose: anchoring mCherry-1x ALFA to the intermediate filaments
Depositing lab: Markus Affolter. Depositing organization: University of Basel. Publication: Protein manipulation using single copies of short peptide tags in cultured cells and in Drosophila melanogaster. Vigano MA, Ell CM, Kustermann MMM, Aguilar G, Matsuda S, Zhao N, Stasevich TJ, Affolter M, Pyrowolakis G. Development. 2021 Mar 16;148(6):dev191700. doi: 10.1242/dev.191700. PubMed 33593816.
Backbone
  Vector backbone: pcDNA4TO
  Vector type: Mammalian Expression
Growth in bacteria
  Bacterial resistance: Ampicillin, 100 μg/mL
  Growth temperature: 37°C
  Growth strain: DH5alpha
  Copy number: High Copy
Gene/Insert
  Gene/Insert name: NtVimentin-mCherry-ALFA
  Species: M. musculus (mouse)
  Tag / fusion protein: ALFA (C terminal on insert)
  Cloning method: Restriction Enzyme; 5′ cloning site Unknown (unknown if destroyed)
Terms and licenses: Academic/Nonprofit Terms; Industry Terms: Not Available to Industry
How to cite: Vimentin_mCherry_ALFA was a gift from Markus Affolter (Addgene plasmid # 244059 ; http://n2t.net/addgene:244059 ; RRID:Addgene_244059)
