[The description below was written by a language model from this plasmid's Addgene catalogue record and pLannotate feature annotations shown in this document.]
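Description:
Vimentin_mCherry_ALFA is a mammalian expression plasmid of about 7.3 kb built on the pcDNA4TO backbone. It is propagated in E. coli as a high-copy plasmid through a ColE1/pUC-type origin and selected with ampicillin via the β-lactamase gene. An f1 origin is also present. For selection in mammalian cells the backbone carries a bleomycin/Zeocin resistance gene (Sh ble). This gene sits behind both the SV40 early promoter and the bacterial EM7 promoter and is followed by an SV40 polyadenylation signal.

The expression cassette is driven by the human CMV immediate-early enhancer and promoter. Directly downstream are two short elements annotated as tet operator-containing fragments. This fits the tetracycline-operator design of the backbone: transcription is constitutive in ordinary cells and can be repressed and then induced with tetracycline in cells that express the Tet repressor. The open reading frame encodes mouse vimentin at the N-terminus, fused in frame to the monomeric red fluorescent protein mCherry. The catalogue entry also lists a single C-terminal ALFA peptide tag. The ALFA tag is not annotated separately in the feature table, but there is unannotated sequence between the end of mCherry and the bovine growth hormone polyadenylation signal that terminates the transcript.

The stated purpose is to anchor mCherry bearing one copy of the ALFA tag to intermediate filaments, using the vimentin moiety to incorporate the fusion into the filament network. This gives a visible, spatially defined bait in cultured cells. Such a bait suits work on protein manipulation with single short peptide tags, for example testing whether ALFA-binding reagents are recruited to the filaments.
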