Features (pLannotate 1.2.2; 23 found; start..end, strand, type, name):
     28..80      -  misc_feature   bom (fragment): basis of mobility region from pBR322
    235..614     +  enhancer       CMV enhancer: human cytomegalovirus immediate early enhancer
    615..818     +  promoter       CMV promoter: human cytomegalovirus (CMV) immediate early promoter
    820..839     +  promoter       PLtetO-1 promoter (fragment): modified phage lambda PL promoter with tet operator sites (Lutz and Bujard, 1997)
    841..860     +  promoter       PLtetO-1 promoter (fragment): modified phage lambda PL promoter with tet operator sites (Lutz and Bujard, 1997)
    868..901     +  promoter       TRE3GV promoter (fragment): 3rd-generation Tet-responsive promoter that can be activated by binding of Tet-On® 3G, optimized for retroviral and lentiviral vectors
   1002..2399    +  CDS            Vim: VIME_MOUSE - Experimental evidence at protein level: Swiss-Prot protein existence level 1. Involved with LARP6 in the stabilization of type I collagen mRNAs for CO1A1 and CO1A2. From Mus musculus (Mouse).
   2409..3113    +  CDS            mCherry: mCherry is a basic (constitutively fluorescent) red fluorescent protein published in 2004, derived from Discosoma sp.. It is reported to be a very rapidly-maturing monomer with low acid sensitivity.
   3306..3530    +  polyA_signal   bGH poly(A) signal: bovine growth hormone polyadenylation signal
   3534..3555    +  promoter       SV40 promoter (fragment): SV40 enhancer and early promoter
   3576..4004    +  rep_origin     f1 ori (sequence partly withheld): f1 bacteriophage origin of replication; arrow indicates direction of (+) strand synthesis
   4018..4347    +  promoter       SV40 promoter: SV40 enhancer and early promoter
   4395..4442    +  promoter       EM7 promoter: synthetic bacterial promoter&nbsp
   4461..4835    +  CDS            BleoR: antibiotic-binding protein; Sh ble from Streptoalloteichus hindustanus; confers resistance to bleomycin, phleomycin, and Zeocin™
   4845..4970    +  CDS            ble (fragment): BLE_KLEPN - Experimental evidence at protein level: Swiss-Prot protein existence level 1. Binding protein with a strong affinity to the bleomycin family of antibiotics. Binds to CL990; an antimitotic-antibiotic compound. From Klebsiella pneumoniae.
   4965..5086    +  polyA_signal   SV40 poly(A) signal: SV40 polyadenylation signal
   5159..5175    -  protein_bind   lac operator: The lac repressor binds to the lac operator to inhibit transcription in E. coli. This inhibition can be relieved by adding lactose or isopropyl-β-D-thiogalactopyranoside (IPTG). lac repressor encoded by lacI
   5183..5213    -  promoter       lac promoter: promoter for the E. coli lac operon
   5228..5249    -  protein_bind   CAP binding site: CAP binding activates transcription in the presence of cAMP. E. coli catabolite activator protein
   5262..5354    -  CDS            lacI (fragment): lac repressor; lacI; The lac repressor binds to the lac operator to inhibit transcription in E. coli. This inhibition can be relieved by adding lactose or isopropyl-β-D-thiogalactopyranoside (IPTG).
   5537..6125    -  rep_origin     ori: high-copy-number ColE1/pMB1/pBR322/pUC origin of replication
   6296..7156    -  CDS            AmpR: β-lactamase; bla; confers resistance to ampicillin, carbenicillin, and related antibiotics
   7157..7261    -  promoter       AmpR promoter: bla
>Addgene plasmid #244059 | Vimentin_mCherry_ALFA | addgene full sequence | sequence record 491039 | Addgene NGS Result
GACGGATCGGGAGATCTCCCGATCCCCTATGGTGCACTCTCAGTACAATCTGCTCTGATGCCGCATAGTT
AAGCCAGTATCTGCTCCCTGCTTGTGTGTTGGAGGTCGCTGAGTAGTGCGCGAGCAAAATTTAAGCTACA
ACAAGGCAAGGCTTGACCGACAATTGCATGAAGAATCTGCTTAGGGTTAGGCGTTTTGCGCTGCTTCGCG
ATGTACGGGCCAGATATACGCGTTGACATTGATTATTGACTAGTTATTAATAGTAATCAATTACGGGGTC
ATTAGTTCATAGCCCATATATGGAGTTCCGCGTTACATAACTTACGGTAAATGGCCCGCCTGGCTGACCG
CCCAACGACCCCCGCCCATTGACGTCAATAATGACGTATGTTCCCATAGTAACGCCAATAGGGACTTTCC
ATTGACGTCAATGGGTGGAGTATTTACGGTAAACTGCCCACTTGGCAGTACATCAAGTGTATCATATGCC
AAGTACGCCCCCTATTGACGTCAATGACGGTAAATGGCCCGCCTGGCATTATGCCCAGTACATGACCTTA
TGGGACTTTCCTACTTGGCAGTACATCTACGTATTAGTCATCGCTATTACCATGGTGATGCGGTTTTGGC
AGTACATCAATGGGCGTGGATAGCGGTTTGACTCACGGGGATTTCCAAGTCTCCACCCCATTGACGTCAA
TGGGAGTTTGTTTTGGCACCAAAATCAACGGGACTTTCCAAAATGTCGTAACAACTCCGCCCCATTGACG
CAAATGGGCGGTAGGCGTGTACGGTGGGAGGTCTATATAAGCAGAGCTCTCCCTATCAGTGATAGAGATC
TCCCTATCAGTGATAGAGATCGTCGACGAGCTCGTTTAGTGAACCGTCAGATCGCCTGGAGACGCCATCC
ACGCTGTTTTGACCTCCATAGAAGACACCGGGACCGATCCAGCCTCCGGACTCTAGCGTTTAAACTTAAG
CTTGGTACCGAGCTCGGATCCATGTCTACCAGGTCTGTGTCCTCGTCCTCCTACCGCAGGATGTTCGGTG
GCTCCGGCACATCGAGCCGGCCCAGCTCCAACCGGAGCTATGTGACCACGTCCACACGCACCTACAGTCT
GGGCAGCGCACTGCGCCCCAGCACTAGCCGCAGCCTCTATTCCTCATCCCCCGGTGGCGCCTATGTGACC
CGGTCCTCGGCAGTGCGCCTGCGGAGCAGCGTGCCGGGCGTGCGGCTGCTTCAAGACTCGGTGGACTTCT
CGCTGGCCGACGCCATCAACACTGAGTTCAAGAACACCCGCACCAACGAGAAGGTAGAACTGCAGGAGCT
GAATGACCGCTTTGCCAACTACATCGACAAGGTGCGCTTCCTCGAGCAGCAGAACAAAATCCTGCTGGCT
GAGCTCGAGCAGCTCAAGGGCCAGGGCAAGTCGCGCCTGGGCGACCTGTACGAGGAGGAGATGCGGGAGC
TGCGCCGGCAGGTGGATCAGCTCACCAACGACAAGGCCCGTGTCGAGGTGGAGCGGGACAACCTGGCCGA
GGACATCATGCGGCTGCGAGAGAAATTGCAGGAGGAGATGCTCCAGAGAGAGGAAGCCGAAAGCACCCTG
CAGTCATTCAGACAGGATGTTGACAATGCTTCTCTGGCACGTCTTGACCTTGAACGGAAAGTGGAATCCT
TGCAGGAAGAAATTGCCTTTTTGAAGAAACTGCACGATGAAGAGATCCAGGAGCTGCAGGCCCAGATTCA
GGAACAGCATGTCCAGATCGATGTGGACGTTTCCAAGCCTGACCTCACTGCTGCCCTGCGTGATGTGCGC
CAGCAGTATGAAAGCGTGGCTGCCAAGAACCTCCAGGAGGCCGAGGAATGGTACAAGTCCAAGTTTGCTG
ACCTCTCTGAGGCTGCCAACCGGAACAACGATGCCCTGCGCCAGGCCAAGCAGGAGTCAAACGAGTACCG
GAGACAGGTGCAGTCACTCACCTGTGAAGTGGATGCCCTTAAAGGCACTAACGAGTCCCTGGAGCGCCAG
ATGCGTGAGATGGAAGAGAATTTTGCCCTTGAAGCTGCTAACTACCAGGACACTATTGGCCGCCTGCAGG
ATGAGATCCAAAACATGAAGGAAGAGATGGCTCGTCACCTTCGTGAATACCAAGATCTGCTCAATGTTAA
GATGGCCCTGGACATTGAGATCGCCACCTACAGGAAGCTGCTGGAAGGCGAGGAGAGCAGGATTTCTCTG
CCTCTGCCAACCTTTTCTTCCCTGAACCTGAGAGAAACTAACCTGGAGTCACTTCCTCTGGTTGACACCC
ACTCAAAAAGAACACTCCTGATTAAGACGGTTGAGACCAGAGATGGACAGGTGATCAATGAGACTTCTCA
GCATCACGATGACCTTGAAGAATTCGGTGTGAGCAAGGGCGAGGAGGATAACATGGCCATCATCAAGGAG
TTCATGCGCTTCAAGGTGCACATGGAGGGCTCCGTGAACGGCCACGAGTTCGAGATCGAGGGCGAGGGCG
AGGGCCGCCCCTACGAGGGCACCCAGACCGCCAAGCTGAAGGTGACCAAGGGTGGCCCCCTGCCCTTCGC
CTGGGACATCCTGTCCCCTCAGTTCATGTACGGCTCCAAGGCCTACGTGAAGCACCCCGCCGACATCCCC
GACTACTTGAAGCTGTCCTTCCCCGAGGGCTTCAAGTGGGAGCGCGTGATGAACTTCGAGGACGGCGGCG
TGGTGACCGTGACCCAGGACTCCTCCCTGCAGGACGGCGAGTTCATCTACAAGGTGAAGCTGCGCGGCAC
CAACTTCCCCTCCGACGGCCCCGTAATGCAGAAGAAGACCATGGGCTGGGAGGCCTCCTCCGAGCGGATG
TACCCCGAGGACGGCGCCCTGAAGGGCGAGATCAAGCAGAGGCTGAAGCTGAAGGACGGCGGCCACTACG
ACGCTGAGGTCAAGACCACCTACAAGGCCAAGAAGCCCGTGCAGCTGCCCGGCGCCTACAACGTCAACAT
CAAGTTGGACATCACCTCCCACAACGAGGACTACACCATCGTGGAACAGTACGAACGCGCCGAGGGCCGC
CACTCCACCGGCGGCATGGACGAGCTGTACAAGGGTGGTGGTGGCGCGGCCGCAGATCGATCGATCACGC
GTGCCACCATGACTAGTTTTGTACAAAGCGGTCCGCCATCACGTTTGGAAGAGGAACTGAGACGCCGCTT
AACTGAACCTGGCCGCGGTAAACATATGGATCGATCATAATACTCGAGTCTAGAGGGCCCGTTTAAACCC
GCTGATCAGCCTCGACTGTGCCTTCTAGTTGCCAGCCATCTGTTGTTTGCCCCTCCCCCGTGCCTTCCTT
GACCCTGGAAGGTGCCACTCCCACTGTCCTTTCCTAATAAAATGAGGAAATTGCATCGCATTGTCTGAGT
AGGTGTCATTCTATTCTGGGGGGTGGGGTGGGGCAGGACAGCAAGGGGGAGGATTGGGAAGACAATAGCA
GGCATGCTGGGGATGCGGTGGGCTCTATGGCTTCTGAGGCGGAAAGAACCAGCTGGGGCTCTAGGGGGTA
TCCCC
[124 nt withheld, positions 3576-3699]
C
[91 nt withheld, positions 3701-3791]
A
[49 nt withheld, positions 3793-3841]
CCTTTGACGTTGGAGTCCACGTTCTTT
[37 nt withheld, positions 3869-3905]
ACCCTATCTCGGTCTATTCTTTTGATTTATAAGGGATTTTGCCGATTTCGGCCTATTGGTTAAAAAATGA
GCTGATTTAACAAAAATTTAACGCGAATTAATTCTGTGGAATGTGTGTCAGTTAGGGTGTGGAAAGTCCC
CAGGCTCCCCAGCAGGCAGAAGTATGCAAAGCATGCATCTCAATTAGTCAGCAACCAGGTGTGGAAAGTC
CCCAGGCTCCCCAGCAGGCAGAAGTATGCAAAGCATGCATCTCAATTAGTCAGCAACCATAGTCCCGCCC
CTAACTCCGCCCATCCCGCCCCTAACTCCGCCCAGTTCCGCCCATTCTCCGCCCCATGGCTGACTAATTT
TTTTTATTTATGCAGAGGCCGAGGCCGCCTCTGCCTCTGAGCTATTCCAGAAGTAGTGAGGAGGCTTTTT
TGGAGGCCTAGGCTTTTGCAAAAAGCTCCCGGGAGCTTGTATATCCATTTTCGGATCTGATCAGCACGTG
TTGACAATTAATCATCGGCATAGTATATCGGCATAGTATAATACGACAAGGTGAGGAACTAAACCATGGC
CAAGTTGACCAGTGCCGTTCCGGTGCTCACCGCGCGCGACGTCGCCGGAGCGGTCGAGTTCTGGACCGAC
CGGCTCGGGTTCTCCCGGGACTTCGTGGAGGACGACTTCGCCGGTGTGGTCCGGGACGACGTGACCCTGT
TCATCAGCGCGGTCCAGGACCAGGTGGTGCCGGACAACACCCTGGCCTGGGTGTGGGTGCGCGGCCTGGA
CGAGCTGTACGCCGAGTGGTCGGAGGTCGTGTCCACGAACTTCCGGGACGCCTCCGGGCCGGCCATGACC
GAGATCGGCGAGCAGCCGTGGGGGCGGGAGTTCGCCCTGCGCGACCCGGCCGGCAACTGCGTGCACTTCG
TGGCCGAGGAGCAGGACTGACACGTGCTACGAGATTTCGATTCCACCGCCGCCTTCTATGAAAGGTTGGG
CTTCGGAATCGTTTTCCGGGACGCCGGCTGGATGATCCTCCAGCGCGGGGATCTCATGCTGGAGTTCTTC
GCCCACCCCAACTTGTTTATTGCAGCTTATAATGGTTACAAATAAAGCAATAGCATCACAAATTTCACAA
ATAAAGCATTTTTTTCACTGCATTCTAGTTGTGGTTTGTCCAAACTCATCAATGTATCTTATCATGTCTG
TATACCGTCGACCTCTAGCTAGAGCTTGGCGTAATCATGGTCATAGCTGTTTCCTGTGTGAAATTGTTAT
CCGCTCACAATTCCACACAACATACGAGCCGGAAGCATAAAGTGTAAAGCCTGGGGTGCCTAATGAGTGA
GCTAACTCACATTAATTGCGTTGCGCTCACTGCCCGCTTTCCAGTCGGGAAACCTGTCGTGCCAGCTGCA
TTAATGAATCGGCCAACGCGCGGGGAGAGGCGGTTTGCGTATTGGGCGCTCTTCCGCTTCCTCGCTCACT
GACTCGCTGCGCTCGGTCGTTCGGCTGCGGCGAGCGGTATCAGCTCACTCAAAGGCGGTAATACGGTTAT
CCACAGAATCAGGGGATAACGCAGGAAAGAACATGTGAGCAAAAGGCCAGCAAAAGGCCAGGAACCGTAA
AAAGGCCGCGTTGCTGGCGTTTTTCCATAGGCTCCGCCCCCCTGACGAGCATCACAAAAATCGACGCTCA
AGTCAGAGGTGGCGAAACCCGACAGGACTATAAAGATACCAGGCGTTTCCCCCTGGAAGCTCCCTCGTGC
GCTCTCCTGTTCCGACCCTGCCGCTTACCGGATACCTGTCCGCCTTTCTCCCTTCGGGAAGCGTGGCGCT
TTCTCATAGCTCACGCTGTAGGTATCTCAGTTCGGTGTAGGTCGTTCGCTCCAAGCTGGGCTGTGTGCAC
GAACCCCCCGTTCAGCCCGACCGCTGCGCCTTATCCGGTAACTATCGTCTTGAGTCCAACCCGGTAAGAC
ACGACTTATCGCCACTGGCAGCAGCCACTGGTAACAGGATTAGCAGAGCGAGGTATGTAGGCGGTGCTAC
AGAGTTCTTGAAGTGGTGGCCTAACTACGGCTACACTAGAAGAACAGTATTTGGTATCTGCGCTCTGCTG
AAGCCAGTTACCTTCGGAAAAAGAGTTGGTAGCTCTTGATCCGGCAAACAAACCACCGCTGGTAGCGGTG
GTTTTTTTGTTTGCAAGCAGCAGATTACGCGCAGAAAAAAAGGATCTCAAGAAGATCCTTTGATCTTTTC
TACGGGGTCTGACGCTCAGTGGAACGAAAACTCACGTTAAGGGATTTTGGTCATGAGATTATCAAAAAGG
ATCTTCACCTAGATCCTTTTAAATTAAAAATGAAGTTTTAAATCAATCTAAAGTATATATGAGTAAACTT
GGTCTGACAGTTACCAATGCTTAATCAGTGAGGCACCTATCTCAGCGATCTGTCTATTTCGTTCATCCAT
AGTTGCCTGACTCCCCGTCGTGTAGATAACTACGATACGGGAGGGCTTACCATCTGGCCCCAGTGCTGCA
ATGATACCGCGAGACCCACGCTCACCGGCTCCAGATTTATCAGCAATAAACCAGCCAGCCGGAAGGGCCG
AGCGCAGAAGTGGTCCTGCAACTTTATCCGCCTCCATCCAGTCTATTAATTGTTGCCGGGAAGCTAGAGT
AAGTAGTTCGCCAGTTAATAGTTTGCGCAACGTTGTTGCCATTGCTACAGGCATCGTGGTGTCACGCTCG
TCGTTTGGTATGGCTTCATTCAGCTCCGGTTCCCAACGATCAAGGCGAGTTACATGATCCCCCATGTTGT
GCAAAAAAGCGGTTAGCTCCTTCGGTCCTCCGATCGTTGTCAGAAGTAAGTTGGCCGCAGTGTTATCACT
CATGGTTATGGCAGCACTGCATAATTCTCTTACTGTCATGCCATCCGTAAGATGCTTTTCTGTGACTGGT
GAGTACTCAACCAAGTCATTCTGAGAATAGTGTATGCGGCGACCGAGTTGCTCTTGCCCGGCGTCAATAC
GGGATAATACCGCGCCACATAGCAGAACTTTAAAAGTGCTCATCATTGGAAAACGTTCTTCGGGGCGAAA
ACTCTCAAGGATCTTACCGCTGTTGAGATCCAGTTCGATGTAACCCACTCGTGCACCCAACTGATCTTCA
GCATCTTTTACTTTCACCAGCGTTTCTGGGTGAGCAAAAACAGGAAGGCAAAATGCCGCAAAAAAGGGAA
TAAGGGCGACACGGAAATGTTGAATACTCATACTCTTCCTTTTTCAATATTATTGAAGCATTTATCAGGG
TTATTGTCTCATGAGCGGATACATATTTGAATGTATTTAGAAAAATAAACAAATAGGGGTTCCGCGCACA
TTTCCCCGAAAAGTGCCACCTGACGTC
